Addgene plasmid #204181: pRegev_D2.30C>G
Purpose: pRegev_D2 with single C>G mutation.
Depositing lab: Oded Regev. Depositing organization: New York University. Publication: Deciphering RNA splicing logic with interpretable machine learning. Liao SE, Sudarshan M, Regev O. Proc Natl Acad Sci U S A. 2023 Oct 10;120(41):e2221165120. doi: 10.1073/pnas.2221165120. Epub 2023 Oct 5. PubMed 37796983.
Backbone
  Vector backbone: pRegev_ExonSkip_LandingPad
  Backbone manufacturer: Regev Group (NYU)
  Total vector size (bp): 8612
  Vector type: Mammalian Expression, Synthetic Biology
  Selectable markers: Zeocin
Growth in bacteria
  Bacterial resistance: Ampicillin, 100 μg/mL
  Growth temperature: 37°C
  Growth strain: DH5alpha
  Copy number: Unknown
Gene/Insert
  Gene/Insert name: Exon D2 with 30C>G mutation in beta globin splicing minigene
  Species: Synthetic
  Mutation: 30C>G mutation
  Promoter: Truncated CAG
  Cloning method: Gibson Cloning
  Sequencing primers: 5′ T7; 3′ BGH Reverse
Resource information
  A portion of this plasmid was derived from a plasmid made by: Minigene design from Kristen Lynch (SA Smith and KW Lynch, "Cell-based splicing of minigenes." (2014)). Backbone design modified from Georg Seelig (AB Rosenberg et al, "Learning the sequence determinants of alternative splicing from millions of random sequences." (2015)).
Terms and licenses: Academic/Nonprofit Terms; Industry Terms: Not Available to Industry
How to cite: pRegev_D2.30C>G was a gift from Oded Regev (Addgene plasmid # 204181 ; http://n2t.net/addgene:204181 ; RRID:Addgene_204181)
