[The description below was written by a language model from this plasmid's Addgene catalogue record and pLannotate feature annotations shown in this document.]
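Description:
pRegev_D2.30C>G is an 8.6 kb mammalian expression plasmid carrying a three-exon β-globin splicing minigene, built on the pRegev_ExonSkip_LandingPad backbone. It is the point-mutant derivative of pRegev_D2, differing by a single C>G substitution at position 30 of the synthetic middle exon "D2". In bacteria it is maintained through a high-copy ColE1/pUC-type origin and selected with ampicillin (AmpR with its bla promoter). An f1 origin is also present. For mammalian cells, a Zeocin resistance cassette (Sh ble/BleoR) sits downstream of tandem SV40 early and EM7 promoters and is terminated by an SV40 poly(A) signal.

The minigene is transcribed from a truncated CAG promoter, annotated as the chicken β-actin promoter followed by its chimeric β-actin/β-globin intron without a separately annotated CMV enhancer. Downstream, after a T7 promoter that also serves as a sequencing primer site, come a first HBB exon fragment, β-globin-derived intron segments, and a terminal HBB exon fragment, ending in the bGH poly(A) signal. The unannotated gap between the intron fragments is presumably where the synthetic test exon lies, although the feature table does not label it. Inclusion or skipping of this exon in the spliced transcript is the readout. On the opposite strand, a divergent EF-1α promoter drives EGFP, which can plausibly serve as an independent marker of transfected cells, although no poly(A) signal is annotated for that cassette.

The associated work concerns modelling RNA splicing logic with interpretable machine learning. This construct fits as a validation reporter for testing how a single nucleotide change in exon D2 alters exon skipping relative to the parental plasmid.
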