Features (pLannotate 1.2.2; 25 found; start..end, strand, type, name):
     44..763     -  CDS            EGFP: the original enhanced GFP (Yang et al., 1996) mammalian codon-optimized
    771..1949    -  promoter       EF-1α promoter: strong constitutive promoter for human elongation factor EF-1α
   1980..2257    +  promoter       chicken β-actin promoter: No description available
   2258..3231    +  intron         chimeric intron: chimera between introns from chicken β-actin and rabbit β-globin
   3247..3265    +  promoter       T7 promoter: promoter for bacteriophage T7 RNA polymerase
   3297..3392    +  CDS            HBB (fragment): HBB_GORGO - Experimental evidence at protein level: Swiss-Prot protein existence level 1. Involved in oxygen transport from the lung to the various peripheral tissues. From Gorilla gorilla gorilla (Western lowland gorilla).
   3393..3479    +  intron         chimeric intron (fragment): chimera between introns from human β-globin and immunoglobulin heavy chain genes
   3598..3680    +  intron         β-globin intron (fragment): internally truncated intron from human β-globin
   4051..4441    +  intron         β-globin intron (fragment): internally truncated intron from human β-globin
   4445..4567    +  CDS            HBB: HBB_COLGU - Experimental evidence at transcript level: Swiss-Prot protein existence level 2. Involved in oxygen transport from the lung to the various peripheral tissues. From Colobus guereza (Mantled guereza) (Eastern black-and-white colobus monkey).
   4637..4861    +  polyA_signal   bGH poly(A) signal: bovine growth hormone polyadenylation signal
   4865..4886    +  promoter       SV40 promoter (fragment): SV40 enhancer and early promoter
   4907..5335    +  rep_origin     f1 ori (sequence partly withheld): f1 bacteriophage origin of replication; arrow indicates direction of (+) strand synthesis
   5349..5678    +  promoter       SV40 promoter: SV40 enhancer and early promoter
   5726..5773    +  promoter       EM7 promoter: synthetic bacterial promoter&nbsp
   5792..6166    +  CDS            BleoR: antibiotic-binding protein; Sh ble from Streptoalloteichus hindustanus; confers resistance to bleomycin, phleomycin, and Zeocin™
   6176..6301    +  CDS            ble (fragment): BLE_KLEPN - Experimental evidence at protein level: Swiss-Prot protein existence level 1. Binding protein with a strong affinity to the bleomycin family of antibiotics. Binds to CL990; an antimitotic-antibiotic compound. From Klebsiella pneumoniae.
   6296..6417    +  polyA_signal   SV40 poly(A) signal: SV40 polyadenylation signal
   6490..6506    -  protein_bind   lac operator: The lac repressor binds to the lac operator to inhibit transcription in E. coli. This inhibition can be relieved by adding lactose or isopropyl-β-D-thiogalactopyranoside (IPTG). lac repressor encoded by lacI
   6514..6544    -  promoter       lac promoter: promoter for the E. coli lac operon
   6559..6580    -  protein_bind   CAP binding site: CAP binding activates transcription in the presence of cAMP. E. coli catabolite activator protein
   6593..6685    -  CDS            lacI (fragment): lac repressor; lacI; The lac repressor binds to the lac operator to inhibit transcription in E. coli. This inhibition can be relieved by adding lactose or isopropyl-β-D-thiogalactopyranoside (IPTG).
   6868..7456    -  rep_origin     ori: high-copy-number ColE1/pMB1/pBR322/pUC origin of replication
   7627..8487    -  CDS            AmpR: β-lactamase; bla; confers resistance to ampicillin, carbenicillin, and related antibiotics
   8488..8592    -  promoter       AmpR promoter: bla
>Addgene plasmid #204181 | pRegev_D2.30C>G | addgene full sequence | sequence record 405427 | Addgene  NGS Result
CCACCTGACGTCGACGGATCGGGAGATCCCAGTGTGGTGGTACTTACTTGTACAGCTCGTCCATGCCGAG
AGTGATCCCGGCGGCGGTCACGAACTCCAGCAGGACCATGTGATCGCGCTTCTCGTTGGGGTCTTTGCTC
AGGGCGGACTGGGTGCTCAGGTAGTGGTTGTCGGGCAGCAGCACGGGGCCGTCGCCGATGGGGGTGTTCT
GCTGGTAGTGGTCGGCGAGCTGCACGCTGCCGTCCTCGATGTTGTGGCGGATCTTGAAGTTCGCCTTGAT
GCCGTTCTTCTGCTTGTCGGCCATGATATAGACGTTGTGGCTGTTGTAGTTGTACTCCAGCTTGTGCCCC
AGGATGTTGCCGTCCTCCTTGAAGTCGATGCCCTTCAGCTCGATGCGGTTCACCAGGGTGTCGCCCTCGA
ACTTCACCTCGGCGCGGGTCTTGTAGTTGCCGTCGTCCTTGAAGAAGATGGTGCGCTCCTGGACGTAGCC
TTCGGGCATGGCGGACTTGAAGAAGTCGTGCTGCTTCATGTGGTCGGGGTAGCGGCTGAAGCACTGCACG
CCGTAGGTCAGGGTGGTCACGAGGGTGGGCCAGGGCACGGGCAGCTTGCCGGTGGTGCAGATGAACTTCA
GGGTCAGCTTGCCGTAGGTGGCATCGCCCTCGCCCTCGCCAGACACGCTGAACTTGTGGCCGTTTACGTC
GCCGTCCAGCTCGACCAGGATGGGCACCACCCCGGTGAACAGCTCCTCGCCCTTGCTCACCATGGTGGCC
TCACGACACCTGAAATGGAAGAAAAAAACTTTGAACCACTGTCTGAGGCTTGAGAATGAACCAAGATCCA
AACTCAAAAAGGGCAAATTCCAAGGAGAATTACATCAAGTGCCAAGCTGGCCTAACTTCAGTCTCCACCC
ACTCAGTGTGGGGAAACTCCATCGCATAAAACCCCTCCCCCCAACCTAAAGACGACGTACTCCAAAAGCT
CGAGAACTAATCGAGGTGCCTGGACGGCGCCCGGTACTCCGTGGAGTCACATGAAGCGACGGCTGAGGAC
GGAAAGGCCCTTTTCCTTTGTGTGGGTGACTCACCCGCCCGCTCTCCCGAGCGCCGCGTCCTCCATTTTG
AGCTCCCTGCAGCAGGGCCGGGAAGCGGCCATCTTTCCGCTCACGCAACTGGTGCCGACCGGGCCAGCCT
TGCCGCCCAGGGCGGGGCGATACACGGCGGCGCGAGGCCAGGCACCAGAGCAGGCCGGCCAGCTTGAGAC
TACCCCCGTCCGATTCTCGGTGGCCGCGCTCGCAGGCCCCGCCTCGCCGAACATGTGCGCTGGGACGCAC
GGGCCCCGTCGCCGCCCGCGGCCCCAAAAACCGAAATACCAGTGTGCAGATCTTGGCCCGCATTTACAAG
ACTATCTTGCCAGAAAAAAAGCGTCGCAGCAGGTCATCAAAAATTTTAAATGGCTAGAGACTTATCGAAA
GCAGCGAGACAGGCGCGAAGGTGCCACCAGATTCGCACGCGGCGGCCCCAGCGCCCAGGCCAGGCCTCAA
CTCAAGCACGAGGCGAAGGGGCTCCTTAAGCGCAAGGCCTCGAACTCTCCCACCCACTTCCAACCCGAAG
CTCGGGATCAAGAATCACGTACTGCAGCCAGGTGGAAGTAATTCAAGGCACGCAAGGGCCATAACCCGTA
AAGAGGCCAGGCCCGCGGGAACCACACACGGCACTTACCTGTGTTCTGGCGGCAAACCCGTTGCGAAAAA
GAACGTTCACGGCGACTACTGCACTTATATACGGTTCTCCCCCACCCTCGGGAAAAAGGCGGAGCCAGTA
CACGACATCACTTTCCCAGTTTACCCCGCGCCACCTTCTCTAGGCACCGGTTCAATTGCCGACCCCTCCC
CCCAACTTCTCGGGGACTGTGGGCGATGTGCGCTCTGCCCACTGACGGGCACCGGAGCCTACGTAGGAAT
TAATTCGCCAGCACAGTGGTCGAGGTGAGCCCCACGTTCTGCTTCACTCTCCCCATCTCCCCCCCCTCCC
CACCCCCAATTTTGTATTTATTTATTTTTTAATTATTTTGTGCAGCGATGGGGGCGGGGGGGGGGGGGGG
GCGCGCGCCAGGCGGGGCGGGGCGGGGCGAGGGGCGGGGCGGGGCGAGGCGGAGAGGTGCGGCGGCAGCC
AATCAGAGCGGCGCGCTCCGAAAGTTTCCTTTTATGGCGAGGCGGCGGCGGCGGCGGCCCTATAAAAAGC
GAAGCGCGCGGCGGGCGGGAGTCGCTGCGCGCTGCCTTCGCCCCGTGCCCCGCTCCGCCGCCGCCTCGCG
CCGCCCGCCCCGGCTCTGACTGACCGCGTTACTCCCACAGGTGAGCGGGCGGGACGGCCCTTCTCCTCCG
GGCTGTAATTAGCGCTTGGTTTAATGACGGCTTGTTTCTTTTCTGTGGCTGCGTGAAAGCCTTGAGGGGC
TCCGGGAGGGCCCTTTGTGCGGGGGGAGCGGCTCGGGGGGTGCGTGCGTGTGTGTGTGCGTGGGGAGCGC
CGCGTGCGGCTCCGCGCTGCCCGGCGGCTGTGAGCGCTGCGGGCGCGGCGCGGGGCTTTGTGCGCTCCGC
AGTGTGCGCGAGGGGAGCGCGGCCGGGGGCGGTGCCCCGCGGTGCGGGGGGGGCTGCGAGGGGAACAAAG
GCTGCGTGCGGGGTGTGTGCGTGGGGGGGTGAGCAGGGGGTGTGGGCGCGTCGGTCGGGCTGCAACCCCC
CCTGCACCCCCCTCCCCGAGTTGCTGAGCACGGCCCGGCTTCGGGTGCGGGGCTCCGTACGGGGCGTGGC
GCGGGGCTCGCCGTGCCGGGCGGGGGGTGGCGGCAGGTGGGGGTGCCGGGCGGGGCGGGGCCGCCTCGGG
CCGGGGAGGGCTCGGGGGAGGGGCGCGGCGGCCCCCGGAGCGCCGGCGGCTGTCGAGGCGCGGCGAGCCG
CAGCCATTGCCTTTTATGGTAATCGTGCGAGAGGGCGCAGGGACTTCCTTTGTCCCAAATCTGTGCGGAG
CCGAAATCTGGGAGGCGCCGCCGCACCCCCTCTAGCGGGCGCGGGGCGAAGCGGTGCGGCGCCGGCAGGA
AGGAAATGGGCGGGGAGGGCCTTCGTGCGTCGCCGCGCCGCCGTCCCCTTCTCCCTCTCCAGCCTCGGGG
CTGTCCGCGGGGGGACGGCTGCCTTCGGGGGGGACGGGGCAGGGCGGGGTTCGGCTTCTGGCGTGTGACC
GGCGGCTCTAGCGTTTAAACTTAAGCTAATACGACTCACTATAGGGAGCTTGGTACCGCAACCTCAAACA
GACACCATGGTGCACCTGACTCCTGAGGAGAAGTCTGCCGTTACTGCCCTGTGGGGCAAGGTGAACGTGG
ATGAAGTTGGTGGTGAGGCCCTGGGCAGGTTGGTATCAAGGTTACAAGACAGGTTTAAGGAGACCAATAG
AAACTGGGCATATGGAGACAGAGAAGACTCTTGGGTTTCTGATAGGCACTGACTCTCTCTGCCTATGTCT
TTCTCTGCCATCCAGGTTCCGTGGTCCAACACTCCGATTATATCGCTACTCCCGTTATGTGTTAAGACTC
AAGTTCCTCTCTATCCACCAGGTCTGACTATGGGACCCTTGATGTTTTCTTTCCCCTTCTTTTCTATGGT
TAAGTTCATGTCATAGGAAGGGGAGAAGTAACAGGGTACAGTTTAGAATGGGAAACAGACGAATGATTGC
ATCAGTGTGGAAGTCTCAGGATCGTTTTAGTTTCTTTTATTTGCTGTTCATAACAATTGTTTTCTTTTGT
TTAATTCTTGCTTTCTTTTTTTTTCTTCTCCGCAATTTTTACTATTATACTTAATGCCTTAACATTGTGT
ATAACAAAAGGAAATATCTCTGAGATACATTAAGTAACTTAAAAAAAAACTTTACACAGTCTGCCTAGTA
CATTACTATTTGGAATATATGTGTGCTTATTTGCATATTCATAATCTCCCTACTTTATTTTCTTTTATTT
TTAATTGATACATAATCATTATACATATTTATGGGTTAAAGTGTAATGTTTTAATATCGATACACATATT
GACCAAATCAGGGTAATTTTGCATTTGTAATTTTAAAAAATGCTTTCTTCTTTTAATATACTTTTTTGTT
TATCTTATTTCTAATACTTTCCCTAATCTCTTTCTTTCAGGGCAATAATGATACAATGTATCATGCCTCT
TTGCACCATTCTAAAGAATAACAGTGATAATTTCTGGGTTAAGGCAATAGCAATATTTCTGCATATAAAT
ATTTCTGCATATAAATTGTAACTGATGTAAGAGGTTTCATATTGCTAATAGCAGCTACAATCCAGCTACC
ATTCTGCTTTTATTTTATGGTTGGGATAAGGCTGGATTATTCTGAGTCCAAGCTAGGCCCTTTTGCTAAT
CATGTTCATACCTCTTATCTTCCTCCCACAGCTCCTGGGCAACGTGCTGGTCTGTGTGCTGGCCCATCAC
TTTGGCAAAGAATTCACCCCACCAGTGCAGGCTGCCTATCAGAAAGTGGTGGCTGGTGTGGCTAATGCCC
TGGCCCACAAGTATCACTAAGCTCGCTCTAGACTAGACGATTAAATTACATTATAGGGCCCGTTTAAACC
CGCTGATCAGCCTCGACTGTGCCTTCTAGTTGCCAGCCATCTGTTGTTTGCCCCTCCCCCGTGCCTTCCT
TGACCCTGGAAGGTGCCACTCCCACTGTCCTTTCCTAATAAAATGAGGAAATTGCATCGCATTGTCTGAG
TAGGTGTCATTCTATTCTGGGGGGTGGGGTGGGGCAGGACAGCAAGGGGGAGGATTGGGAAGACAATAGC
AGGCATGCTGGGGATGCGGTGGGCTCTATGGCTTCTGAGGCGGAAAGAACCAGCTGGGGCTCTAGGGGGT
ATCCCC
[124 nt withheld, positions 4907-5030]
C
[91 nt withheld, positions 5032-5122]
A
[49 nt withheld, positions 5124-5172]
CCTTTGACGTTGGAGTCCACGTTCTTT
[37 nt withheld, positions 5200-5236]
ACCCTATCTCGGTCTATTCTTTTGATTTATAAGGGATTTTGCCGATTTCGGCCTATTGGTTAAAAAATGA
GCTGATTTAACAAAAATTTAACGCGAATTAATTCTGTGGAATGTGTGTCAGTTAGGGTGTGGAAAGTCCC
CAGGCTCCCCAGCAGGCAGAAGTATGCAAAGCATGCATCTCAATTAGTCAGCAACCAGGTGTGGAAAGTC
CCCAGGCTCCCCAGCAGGCAGAAGTATGCAAAGCATGCATCTCAATTAGTCAGCAACCATAGTCCCGCCC
CTAACTCCGCCCATCCCGCCCCTAACTCCGCCCAGTTCCGCCCATTCTCCGCCCCATGGCTGACTAATTT
TTTTTATTTATGCAGAGGCCGAGGCCGCCTCTGCCTCTGAGCTATTCCAGAAGTAGTGAGGAGGCTTTTT
TGGAGGCCTAGGCTTTTGCAAAAAGCTCCCGGGAGCTTGTATATCCATTTTCGGATCTGATCAGCACGTG
TTGACAATTAATCATCGGCATAGTATATCGGCATAGTATAATACGACAAGGTGAGGAACTAAACCATGGC
CAAGTTGACCAGTGCCGTTCCGGTGCTCACCGCGCGCGACGTCGCCGGAGCGGTCGAGTTCTGGACCGAC
CGGCTCGGGTTCTCCCGGGACTTCGTGGAGGACGACTTCGCCGGTGTGGTCCGGGACGACGTGACCCTGT
TCATCAGCGCGGTCCAGGACCAGGTGGTGCCGGACAACACCCTGGCCTGGGTGTGGGTGCGCGGCCTGGA
CGAGCTGTACGCCGAGTGGTCGGAGGTCGTGTCCACGAACTTCCGGGACGCCTCCGGGCCGGCCATGACC
GAGATCGGCGAGCAGCCGTGGGGGCGGGAGTTCGCCCTGCGCGACCCGGCCGGCAACTGCGTGCACTTCG
TGGCCGAGGAGCAGGACTGACACGTGCTACGAGATTTCGATTCCACCGCCGCCTTCTATGAAAGGTTGGG
CTTCGGAATCGTTTTCCGGGACGCCGGCTGGATGATCCTCCAGCGCGGGGATCTCATGCTGGAGTTCTTC
GCCCACCCCAACTTGTTTATTGCAGCTTATAATGGTTACAAATAAAGCAATAGCATCACAAATTTCACAA
ATAAAGCATTTTTTTCACTGCATTCTAGTTGTGGTTTGTCCAAACTCATCAATGTATCTTATCATGTCTG
TATACCGTCGACCTCTAGCTAGAGCTTGGCGTAATCATGGTCATAGCTGTTTCCTGTGTGAAATTGTTAT
CCGCTCACAATTCCACACAACATACGAGCCGGAAGCATAAAGTGTAAAGCCTGGGGTGCCTAATGAGTGA
GCTAACTCACATTAATTGCGTTGCGCTCACTGCCCGCTTTCCAGTCGGGAAACCTGTCGTGCCAGCTGCA
TTAATGAATCGGCCAACGCGCGGGGAGAGGCGGTTTGCGTATTGGGCGCTCTTCCGCTTCCTCGCTCACT
GACTCGCTGCGCTCGGTCGTTCGGCTGCGGCGAGCGGTATCAGCTCACTCAAAGGCGGTAATACGGTTAT
CCACAGAATCAGGGGATAACGCAGGAAAGAACATGTGAGCAAAAGGCCAGCAAAAGGCCAGGAACCGTAA
AAAGGCCGCGTTGCTGGCGTTTTTCCATAGGCTCCGCCCCCCTGACGAGCATCACAAAAATCGACGCTCA
AGTCAGAGGTGGCGAAACCCGACAGGACTATAAAGATACCAGGCGTTTCCCCCTGGAAGCTCCCTCGTGC
GCTCTCCTGTTCCGACCCTGCCGCTTACCGGATACCTGTCCGCCTTTCTCCCTTCGGGAAGCGTGGCGCT
TTCTCATAGCTCACGCTGTAGGTATCTCAGTTCGGTGTAGGTCGTTCGCTCCAAGCTGGGCTGTGTGCAC
GAACCCCCCGTTCAGCCCGACCGCTGCGCCTTATCCGGTAACTATCGTCTTGAGTCCAACCCGGTAAGAC
ACGACTTATCGCCACTGGCAGCAGCCACTGGTAACAGGATTAGCAGAGCGAGGTATGTAGGCGGTGCTAC
AGAGTTCTTGAAGTGGTGGCCTAACTACGGCTACACTAGAAGAACAGTATTTGGTATCTGCGCTCTGCTG
AAGCCAGTTACCTTCGGAAAAAGAGTTGGTAGCTCTTGATCCGGCAAACAAACCACCGCTGGTAGCGGTG
GTTTTTTTGTTTGCAAGCAGCAGATTACGCGCAGAAAAAAAGGATCTCAAGAAGATCCTTTGATCTTTTC
TACGGGGTCTGACGCTCAGTGGAACGAAAACTCACGTTAAGGGATTTTGGTCATGAGATTATCAAAAAGG
ATCTTCACCTAGATCCTTTTAAATTAAAAATGAAGTTTTAAATCAATCTAAAGTATATATGAGTAAACTT
GGTCTGACAGTTACCAATGCTTAATCAGTGAGGCACCTATCTCAGCGATCTGTCTATTTCGTTCATCCAT
AGTTGCCTGACTCCCCGTCGTGTAGATAACTACGATACGGGAGGGCTTACCATCTGGCCCCAGTGCTGCA
ATGATACCGCGAGACCCACGCTCACCGGCTCCAGATTTATCAGCAATAAACCAGCCAGCCGGAAGGGCCG
AGCGCAGAAGTGGTCCTGCAACTTTATCCGCCTCCATCCAGTCTATTAATTGTTGCCGGGAAGCTAGAGT
AAGTAGTTCGCCAGTTAATAGTTTGCGCAACGTTGTTGCCATTGCTACAGGCATCGTGGTGTCACGCTCG
TCGTTTGGTATGGCTTCATTCAGCTCCGGTTCCCAACGATCAAGGCGAGTTACATGATCCCCCATGTTGT
GCAAAAAAGCGGTTAGCTCCTTCGGTCCTCCGATCGTTGTCAGAAGTAAGTTGGCCGCAGTGTTATCACT
CATGGTTATGGCAGCACTGCATAATTCTCTTACTGTCATGCCATCCGTAAGATGCTTTTCTGTGACTGGT
GAGTACTCAACCAAGTCATTCTGAGAATAGTGTATGCGGCGACCGAGTTGCTCTTGCCCGGCGTCAATAC
GGGATAATACCGCGCCACATAGCAGAACTTTAAAAGTGCTCATCATTGGAAAACGTTCTTCGGGGCGAAA
ACTCTCAAGGATCTTACCGCTGTTGAGATCCAGTTCGATGTAACCCACTCGTGCACCCAACTGATCTTCA
GCATCTTTTACTTTCACCAGCGTTTCTGGGTGAGCAAAAACAGGAAGGCAAAATGCCGCAAAAAAGGGAA
TAAGGGCGACACGGAAATGTTGAATACTCATACTCTTCCTTTTTCAATATTATTGAAGCATTTATCAGGG
TTATTGTCTCATGAGCGGATACATATTTGAATGTATTTAGAAAAATAAACAAATAGGGGTTCCGCGCACA
TTTCCCCGAAAAGTG
