>Addgene plasmid #204181 | pRegev_D2.30C>G | depositor partial sequence | sequence record 399127 | Exon D2 with 30C>G mutation
GTTCCGTGGTCCAACACTCCGATTATATCGCTACTCCCGTTATGTGTTAAGACTCAAGTTCCTCTCTATC
CACCAG
